>Addgene plasmid #239298 | LentiCRISPR-B_sgRNA_DDX59 (pAVA3796) | addgene full sequence | sequence record 479144 | Addgene NGS Result
TTAATGTAGTCTTATGCAATACTCTTGTAGTCTTGCAACATGGTAACGATGAGTTAGCAACATGCCTTAC
AAGGAGAGAAAAAGCACCGTGCATGCCGATTGGTGGAAGTAAGGTGGTACGATCGTGCCTTATTAGGAAG
GCAACAGACGGGTCTGACATGGATTGGACGAACCACTGAATTGCCGCATTGCAGAGATATTGTATTTAAG
TGCCTAGCTCGATACATAAACGGGTCTCTCTGGTTAGACCAGATCTGAGCCTGGGAGCTCTCTGGCTAAC
TAGGGAACCCACTGCTTAAGCCTCAATAAAGCTTGCCTTGAGTGCTTCAAGTAGTGTGTGCCCGTCTGTT
GTGTGACTCTGGTAACTAGAGATCCCTCAGACCCTTTTAGTCAGTGTGGAAAATCTCTAGCAGTGGCGCC
CGAACAGGGACTTGAAAGCGAAAGGGAAACCAGAGGAGCTCTCTCGACGCAGGACTCGGCTTGCTGAAGC
GCGCACGGCAAGAGGCGAGGGGCGGCGACTGGTGAGTACGCCAAAAATTTTGACTAGCGGAGGCTAGAAG
GAGAGAGATGGGTGCGAGAGCGTCAGTATTAAGCGGGGGAGAATTAGATCGCGATGGGAAAAAATTCGGT
TAAGGCCAGGGGGAAAGAAAAAATATAAATTAAAACATATAGTATGGGCAAGCAGGGAGCTAGAACGATT
CGCAGTTAATCCTGGCCTGTTAGAAACATCAGAAGGCTGTAGACAAATACTGGGACAGCTACAACCATCC
CTTCAGACAGGATCAGAAGAACTTAGATCATTATATAATACAGTAGCAACCCTCTATTGTGTGCATCAAA
GGATAGAGATAAAAGACACCAAGGAAGCTTTAGACAAGATAGAGGAAGAGCAAAACAAAAGTAAGACCAC
CGCACAGCAAGCGGCCGCTGATCTTCAGACCTGGAGGAGGAGATATGAGGGACAATTGGAGAAGTGAATT
ATATAAATATAAAGTAGTAAAAATTGAACCATTAGGAGTAGCACCCACCAAGGCAAAGAGAAGAGTGGTG
CAGAGAGAAAAAAGAGCAGTGGGAATAGGAGCTTTGTTCCTTGGGTTCTTGGGAGCAGCAGGAAGCACTA
TGGGCGCAGCGTCAATGACGCTGACGGTACAGGCCAGACAATTATTGTCTGGTATAGTGCAGCAGCAGAA
CAATTTGCTGAGGGCTATTGAGGCGCAACAGCATCTGTTGCAACTCACAGTCTGGGGCATCAAGCAGCTC
CAGGCAAGAATCCTGGCTGTGGAAAGATACCTAAAGGATCAACAGCTCCTGGGGATTTGGGGTTGCTCTG
GAAAACTCATTTGCACCACTGCTGTGCCTTGGAATGCTAGTTGGAGTAATAAATCTCTGGAACAGATTTG
GAATCACACGACCTGGATGGAGTGGGACAGAGAAATTAACAATTACACAAGCTTAATACACTCCTTAATT
GAAGAATCGCAAAACCAGCAAGAAAAGAATGAACAAGAATTATTGGAATTAGATAAATGGGCAAGTTTGT
GGAATTGGTTTAACATAACAAATTGGCTGTGGTATATAAAATTATTCATAATGATAGTAGGAGGCTTGGT
AGGTTTAAGAATAGTTTTTGCTGTACTTTCTATAGTGAATAGAGTTAGGCAGGGATATTCACCATTATCG
TTTCAGACCCACCTCCCAACCCCGAGGGGACCCAGAGAGGGCCTATTTCCCATGATTCCTTCATATTTGC
ATATACGATACAAGGCTGTTAGAGAGATAATTAGAATTAATTTGACTGTAAACACAAAGATATTAGTACA
AAATACGTGACGTAGAAAGTAATAATTTCTTGGGTAGTTTGCAGTTTTAAAATTATGTTTTAAAATGGAC
TATCATATGCTTACCGTAACTTGAAAGTATTTCGATTTCTTGGCTTTATATATCTTGTGGAAAGGACGAA
ACACCGAGCTTGTCTCTCTATCTGAAGTTTTAGAGCTAGAAATAGCAAGTTAAAATAAGGCTAGTCCGTT
ATCAACTTGAAAAAGTGGCACCGAGTCGGTGCTTTTTTGAATTCTAGATCTTGAGACAAATGGCAGTATT
CATCCACAATTTTAAAAGAAAAGGGGGGATTGGGGGGTACAGTGCAGGGGAAAGAATAGTAGACATAATA
GCAACAGACATACAAACTAAAGAATTACAAAAACAAATTACAAAAATTCAAAATTTTCGGGTTTATTACA
GGGACAGCAGAGATCCACTTTGGCGCCGGCTCGAGTGGCTCCGGTGCCCGTCAGTGGGCAGAGCGCACAT
CGCCCACAGTCCCCGAGAAGTTGGGGGGAGGGGTCGGCAATTGAACCGGTGCCTAGAGAAGGTGGCGCGG
GGTAAACTGGGAAAGTGATGTCGTGTACTGGCTCCGCCTTTTTCCCGAGGGTGGGGGAGAACCGTATATA
AGTGCAGTAGTCGCCGTGAACGTTCTTTTTCGCAACGGGTTTGCCGCCAGAACACAGGTGTCGTGACGCG
GGATCCGCCACCATGGATTACAAAGACGATGACGATAAGATGGCCCCAAAGAAGAAGCGGAAGGTCGGTA
TCCACGGAGTCCCAGCAGCCGACAAGAAGTACAGCATCGGCCTGGACATCGGCACCAACTCTGTGGGCTG
GGCCGTGATCACCGACGAGTACAAGGTGCCCAGCAAGAAATTCAAGGTGCTGGGCAACACCGACCGGCAC
AGCATCAAGAAGAACCTGATCGGAGCCCTGCTGTTCGACAGCGGCGAAACAGCCGAGGCCACCCGGCTGA
AGAGAACCGCCAGAAGAAGATACACCAGACGGAAGAACCGGATCTGCTATCTGCAAGAGATCTTCAGCAA
CGAGATGGCCAAGGTGGACGACAGCTTCTTCCACAGACTGGAAGAGTCCTTCCTGGTGGAAGAGGATAAG
AAGCACGAGCGGCACCCCATCTTCGGCAACATCGTGGACGAGGTGGCCTACCACGAGAAGTACCCCACCA
TCTACCACCTGAGAAAGAAACTGGTGGACAGCACCGACAAGGCCGACCTGCGGCTGATCTATCTGGCCCT
GGCCCACATGATCAAGTTCCGGGGCCACTTCCTGATCGAGGGCGACCTGAACCCCGACAACAGCGACGTG
GACAAGCTGTTCATCCAGCTGGTGCAGACCTACAACCAGCTGTTCGAGGAAAACCCCATCAACGCCAGCG
GCGTGGACGCCAAGGCCATCCTGTCTGCCAGACTGAGCAAGAGCAGACGGCTGGAAAATCTGATCGCCCA
GCTGCCCGGCGAGAAGAAGAATGGCCTGTTCGGAAACCTGATTGCCCTGAGCCTGGGCCTGACCCCCAAC
TTCAAGAGCAACTTCGACCTGGCCGAGGATGCCAAACTGCAGCTGAGCAAGGACACCTACGACGACGACC
TGGACAACCTGCTGGCCCAGATCGGCGACCAGTACGCCGACCTGTTTCTGGCCGCCAAGAACCTGTCCGA
CGCCATCCTGCTGAGCGACATCCTGAGAGTGAACACCGAGATCACCAAGGCCCCCCTGAGCGCCTCTATG
ATCAAGAGATACGACGAGCACCACCAGGACCTGACCCTGCTGAAAGCTCTCGTGCGGCAGCAGCTGCCTG
AGAAGTACAAAGAGATTTTCTTCGACCAGAGCAAGAACGGCTACGCCGGCTACATTGACGGCGGAGCCAG
CCAGGAAGAGTTCTACAAGTTCATCAAGCCCATCCTGGAAAAGATGGACGGCACCGAGGAACTGCTCGTG
AAGCTGAACAGAGAGGACCTGCTGCGGAAGCAGCGGACCTTCGACAACGGCAGCATCCCCCACCAGATCC
ACCTGGGAGAGCTGCACGCCATTCTGCGGCGGCAGGAAGATTTTTACCCATTCCTGAAGGACAACCGGGA
AAAGATCGAGAAGATCCTGACCTTCCGCATCCCCTACTACGTGGGCCCTCTGGCCAGGGGAAACAGCAGA
TTCGCCTGGATGACCAGAAAGAGCGAGGAAACCATCACCCCCTGGAACTTCGAGGAAGTGGTGGACAAGG
GCGCTTCCGCCCAGAGCTTCATCGAGCGGATGACCAACTTCGATAAGAACCTGCCCAACGAGAAGGTGCT
GCCCAAGCACAGCCTGCTGTACGAGTACTTCACCGTGTATAACGAGCTGACCAAAGTGAAATACGTGACC
GAGGGAATGAGAAAGCCCGCCTTCCTGAGCGGCGAGCAGAAAAAGGCCATCGTGGACCTGCTGTTCAAGA
CCAACCGGAAAGTGACCGTGAAGCAGCTGAAAGAGGACTACTTCAAGAAAATCGAGTGCTTCGACTCCGT
GGAAATCTCCGGCGTGGAAGATCGGTTCAACGCCTCCCTGGGCACATACCACGATCTGCTGAAAATTATC
AAGGACAAGGACTTCCTGGACAATGAGGAAAACGAGGACATTCTGGAAGATATCGTGCTGACCCTGACAC
TGTTTGAGGACAGAGAGATGATCGAGGAACGGCTGAAAACCTATGCCCACCTGTTCGACGACAAAGTGAT
GAAGCAGCTGAAGCGGCGGAGATACACCGGCTGGGGCAGGCTGAGCCGGAAGCTGATCAACGGCATCCGG
GACAAGCAGTCCGGCAAGACAATCCTGGATTTCCTGAAGTCCGACGGCTTCGCCAACAGAAACTTCATGC
AGCTGATCCACGACGACAGCCTGACCTTTAAAGAGGACATCCAGAAAGCCCAGGTGTCCGGCCAGGGCGA
TAGCCTGCACGAGCACATTGCCAATCTGGCCGGCAGCCCCGCCATTAAGAAGGGCATCCTGCAGACAGTG
AAGGTGGTGGACGAGCTCGTGAAAGTGATGGGCCGGCACAAGCCCGAGAACATCGTGATCGAAATGGCCA
GAGAGAACCAGACCACCCAGAAGGGACAGAAGAACAGCCGCGAGAGAATGAAGCGGATCGAAGAGGGCAT
CAAAGAGCTGGGCAGCCAGATCCTGAAAGAACACCCCGTGGAAAACACCCAGCTGCAGAACGAGAAGCTG
TACCTGTACTACCTGCAGAATGGGCGGGATATGTACGTGGACCAGGAACTGGACATCAACCGGCTGTCCG
ACTACGATGTGGACCATATCGTGCCTCAGAGCTTTCTGAAGGACGACTCCATCGACAACAAGGTGCTGAC
CAGAAGCGACAAGAACCGGGGCAAGAGCGACAACGTGCCCTCCGAAGAGGTCGTGAAGAAGATGAAGAAC
TACTGGCGGCAGCTGCTGAACGCCAAGCTGATTACCCAGAGAAAGTTCGACAATCTGACCAAGGCCGAGA
GAGGCGGCCTGAGCGAACTGGATAAGGCCGGCTTCATCAAGAGACAGCTGGTGGAAACCCGGCAGATCAC
AAAGCACGTGGCACAGATCCTGGACTCCCGGATGAACACTAAGTACGACGAGAATGACAAGCTGATCCGG
GAAGTGAAAGTGATCACCCTGAAGTCCAAGCTGGTGTCCGATTTCCGGAAGGATTTCCAGTTTTACAAAG
TGCGCGAGATCAACAACTACCACCACGCCCACGACGCCTACCTGAACGCCGTCGTGGGAACCGCCCTGAT
CAAAAAGTACCCTAAGCTGGAAAGCGAGTTCGTGTACGGCGACTACAAGGTGTACGACGTGCGGAAGATG
ATCGCCAAGAGCGAGCAGGAAATCGGCAAGGCTACCGCCAAGTACTTCTTCTACAGCAACATCATGAACT
TTTTCAAGACCGAGATTACCCTGGCCAACGGCGAGATCCGGAAGCGGCCTCTGATCGAGACAAACGGCGA
AACCGGGGAGATCGTGTGGGATAAGGGCCGGGATTTTGCCACCGTGCGGAAAGTGCTGAGCATGCCCCAA
GTGAATATCGTGAAAAAGACCGAGGTGCAGACAGGCGGCTTCAGCAAAGAGTCTATCCTGCCCAAGAGGA
ACAGCGATAAGCTGATCGCCAGAAAGAAGGACTGGGACCCTAAGAAGTACGGCGGCTTCGACAGCCCCAC
CGTGGCCTATTCTGTGCTGGTGGTGGCCAAAGTGGAAAAGGGCAAGTCCAAGAAACTGAAGAGTGTGAAA
GAGCTGCTGGGGATCACCATCATGGAAAGAAGCAGCTTCGAGAAGAATCCCATCGACTTTCTGGAAGCCA
AGGGCTACAAAGAAGTGAAAAAGGACCTGATCATCAAGCTGCCTAAGTACTCCCTGTTCGAGCTGGAAAA
CGGCCGGAAGAGAATGCTGGCCTCTGCCGGCGAACTGCAGAAGGGAAACGAACTGGCCCTGCCCTCCAAA
TATGTGAACTTCCTGTACCTGGCCAGCCACTATGAGAAGCTGAAGGGCTCCCCCGAGGATAATGAGCAGA
AACAGCTGTTTGTGGAACAGCACAAGCACTACCTGGACGAGATCATCGAGCAGATCAGCGAGTTCTCCAA
GAGAGTGATCCTGGCCGACGCTAATCTGGACAAAGTGCTGTCCGCCTACAACAAGCACCGGGATAAGCCC
ATCAGAGAGCAGGCCGAGAATATCATCCACCTGTTTACCCTGACCAATCTGGGAGCCCCTGCCGCCTTCA
AGTACTTTGACACCACCATCGACCGGAAGAGGTACACCAGCACCAAAGAGGTGCTGGACGCCACCCTGAT
CCACCAGAGCATCACCGGCCTGTACGAGACACGGATCGACCTGTCTCAGCTGGGAGGCGACAAGCGTCCT
GCTGCTACTAAGAAAGCTGGTCAAGCTAAGAAAAAGAAAGCTAGCGGCAGCGGCGCCACCAACTTCAGCC
TGCTGAAGCAGGCCGGCGACGTGGAGGAGAACCCCGGCCCCATGGCCAAGCCTTTGTCTCAAGAAGAATC
CACCCTCATTGAAAGAGCAACGGCTACAATCAACAGCATCCCCATCTCTGAAGACTACAGCGTCGCCAGC
GCAGCTCTCTCTAGCGACGGCCGCATCTTCACTGGTGTCAATGTATATCATTTTACTGGGGGACCTTGTG
CAGAACTCGTGGTGCTGGGCACTGCTGCTGCTGCGGCAGCTGGCAACCTGACTTGTATCGTCGCGATCGG
AAATGAGAACAGGGGCATCTTGAGCCCCTGCGGACGGTGCCGACAGGTGCTTCTCGATCTGCATCCTGGG
ATCAAAGCCATAGTGAAGGACAGTGATGGACAGCCGACGGCAGTTGGGATTCGTGAATTGCTGCCCTCTG
GTTATGTGTGGGAGGGCTAAACGCGTTAAGTCGACAATCAACCTCTGGATTACAAAATTTGTGAAAGATT
GACTGGTATTCTTAACTATGTTGCTCCTTTTACGCTATGTGGATACGCTGCTTTAATGCCTTTGTATCAT
GCTATTGCTTCCCGTATGGCTTTCATTTTCTCCTCCTTGTATAAATCCTGGTTGCTGTCTCTTTATGAGG
AGTTGTGGCCCGTTGTCAGGCAACGTGGCGTGGTGTGCACTGTGTTTGCTGACGCAACCCCCACTGGTTG
GGGCATTGCCACCACCTGTCAGCTCCTTTCCGGGACTTTCGCTTTCCCCCTCCCTATTGCCACGGCGGAA
CTCATCGCCGCCTGCCTTGCCCGCTGCTGGACAGGGGCTCGGCTGTTGGGCACTGACAATTCCGTGGTGT
TGTCGGGGAAATCATCGTCCTTTCCTTGGCTGCTCGCCTGTGTTGCCACCTGGATTCTGCGCGGGACGTC
CTTCTGCTACGTCCCTTCGGCCCTCAATCCAGCGGACCTTCCTTCCCGCGGCCTGCTGCCGGCTCTGCGG
CCTCTTCCGCGTCTTCGCCTTCGCCCTCAGACGAGTCGGATCTCCCTTTGGGCCGCCTCCCCGCGTCGAC
TTTAAGACCAATGACTTACAAGGCAGCTGTAGATCTTAGCCACTTTTTAAAAGAAAAGGGGGGACTGGAA
GGGCTAATTCACTCCCAACGAAGACAAGATCTGCTTTTTGCTTGTACTGGGTCTCTCTGGTTAGACCAGA
TCTGAGCCTGGGAGCTCTCTGGCTAACTAGGGAACCCACTGCTTAAGCCTCAATAAAGCTTGCCTTGAGT
GCTTCAAGTAGTGTGTGCCCGTCTGTTGTGTGACTCTGGTAACTAGAGATCCCTCAGACCCTTTTAGTCA
GTGTGGAAAATCTCTAGCAGTACGTATAGTAGTTCATGTCATCTTATTATTCAGTATTTATAACTTGCAA
AGAAATGAATATCAGAGAGTGAGAGGAACTTGTTTATTGCAGCTTATAATGGTTACAAATAAAGCAATAG
CATCACAAATTTCACAAATAAAGCATTTTTTTCACTGCATTCTAGTTGTGGTTTGTCCAAACTCATCAAT
GTATCTTATCATGTCTGGCTCTAGCTATCCCGCCCCTAACTCCGCCCATCCCGCCCCTAACTCCGCCCAG
TTCCGCCCATTCTCCGCCCCATGGCTGACTAATTTTTTTTATTTATGCAGAGGCCGAGGCCGCCTCGGCC
TCTGAGCTATTCCAGAAGTAGTGAGGAGGCTTTTTTGGAGGCCTAGGGACGTACCCAATTCGCCCTATAG
TGAGTCGTATTACGCGCGCTCACTGGCCGTCGTTTTACAACGTCGTGACTGGGAAAACCCTGGCGTTACC
CAACTTAATCGCCTTGCAGCACATCCCCCTTTCGCCAGCTGGCGTAATAGCGAAGAGGCCCGCACCGATC
GCCCTTCCCAACAGTTGCGCAGCCTGAATGGCGAATGGG
[124 nt withheld, positions 8720-8843]
C
[91 nt withheld, positions 8845-8935]
A
[49 nt withheld, positions 8937-8985]
CCTTTGACGTTGGAGTCCACGTTCTTT
[37 nt withheld, positions 9013-9049]
ACCCTATCTCGGTCTATTCTTTTGATTTATAAGGGATTTTGCCGATTTCGGCCTATTGGTTAAAAAATGA
GCTGATTTAACAAAAATTTAACGCGAATTTTAACAAAATATTAACGCTTACAATTTAGGTGGCACTTTTC
GGGGAAATGTGCGCGGAACCCCTATTTGTTTATTTTTCTAAATACATTCAAATATGTATCCGCTCATGAG
ACAATAACCCTGATAAATGCTTCAATAATATTGAAAAAGGAAGAGTATGAGTATTCAACATTTCCGTGTC
GCCCTTATTCCCTTTTTTGCGGCATTTTGCCTTCCTGTTTTTGCTCACCCAGAAACGCTGGTGAAAGTAA
AAGATGCTGAAGATCAGTTGGGTGCACGAGTGGGTTACATCGAACTGGATCTCAACAGCGGTAAGATCCT
TGAGAGTTTTCGCCCCGAAGAACGTTTTCCAATGATGAGCACTTTTAAAGTTCTGCTATGTGGCGCGGTA
TTATCCCGTATTGACGCCGGGCAAGAGCAACTCGGTCGCCGCATACACTATTCTCAGAATGACTTGGTTG
AGTACTCACCAGTCACAGAAAAGCATCTTACGGATGGCATGACAGTAAGAGAATTATGCAGTGCTGCCAT
AACCATGAGTGATAACACTGCGGCCAACTTACTTCTGACAACGATCGGAGGACCGAAGGAGCTAACCGCT
TTTTTGCACAACATGGGGGATCATGTAACTCGCCTTGATCGTTGGGAACCGGAGCTGAATGAAGCCATAC
CAAACGACGAGCGTGACACCACGATGCCTGTAGCAATGGCAACAACGTTGCGCAAACTATTAACTGGCGA
ACTACTTACTCTAGCTTCCCGGCAACAATTAATAGACTGGATGGAGGCGGATAAAGTTGCAGGACCACTT
CTGCGCTCGGCCCTTCCGGCTGGCTGGTTTATTGCTGATAAATCTGGAGCCGGTGAGCGTGGGTCTCGCG
GTATCATTGCAGCACTGGGGCCAGATGGTAAGCCCTCCCGTATCGTAGTTATCTACACGACGGGGAGTCA
GGCAACTATGGATGAACGAAATAGACAGATCGCTGAGATAGGTGCCTCACTGATTAAGCATTGGTAACTG
TCAGACCAAGTTTACTCATATATACTTTAGATTGATTTAAAACTTCATTTTTAATTTAAAAGGATCTAGG
TGAAGATCCTTTTTGATAATCTCATGACCAAAATCCCTTAACGTGAGTTTTCGTTCCACTGAGCGTCAGA
CCCCGTAGAAAAGATCAAAGGATCTTCTTGAGATCCTTTTTTTCTGCGCGTAATCTGCTGCTTGCAAACA
AAAAAACCACCGCTACCAGCGGTGGTTTGTTTGCCGGATCAAGAGCTACCAACTCTTTTTCCGAAGGTAA
CTGGCTTCAGCAGAGCGCAGATACCAAATACTGTTCTTCTAGTGTAGCCGTAGTTAGGCCACCACTTCAA
GAACTCTGTAGCACCGCCTACATACCTCGCTCTGCTAATCCTGTTACCAGTGGCTGCTGCCAGTGGCGAT
AAGTCGTGTCTTACCGGGTTGGACTCAAGACGATAGTTACCGGATAAGGCGCAGCGGTCGGGCTGAACGG
GGGGTTCGTGCACACAGCCCAGCTTGGAGCGAACGACCTACACCGAACTGAGATACCTACAGCGTGAGCT
ATGAGAAAGCGCCACGCTTCCCGAAGGGAGAAAGGCGGACAGGTATCCGGTAAGCGGCAGGGTCGGAACA
GGAGAGCGCACGAGGGAGCTTCCAGGGGGAAACGCCTGGTATCTTTATAGTCCTGTCGGGTTTCGCCACC
TCTGACTTGAGCGTCGATTTTTGTGATGCTCGTCAGGGGGGCGGAGCCTATGGAAAAACGCCAGCAACGC
GGCCTTTTTACGGTTCCTGGCCTTTTGCTGGCCTTTTGCTCACATGTTCTTTCCTGCGTTATCCCCTGAT
TCTGTGGATAACCGTATTACCGCCTTTGAGTGAGCTGATACCGCTCGCCGCAGCCGAACGACCGAGCGCA
GCGAGTCAGTGAGCGAGGAAGCGGAAGAGCGCCCAATACGCAAACCGCCTCTCCCCGCGCGTTGGCCGAT
TCATTAATGCAGCTGGCACGACAGGTTTCCCGACTGGAAAGCGGGCAGTGAGCGCAACGCAATTAATGTG
AGTTAGCTCACTCATTAGGCACCCCAGGCTTTACACTTTATGCTTCCGGCTCGTATGTTGTGTGGAATTG
TGAGCGGATAACAATTTCACACAGGAAACAGCTATGACCATGATTACGCCAAGCGCGCAATTAACCCTCA
CTAAAGGGAACAAAAGCTGGAGCTGCAAGC
Features (pLannotate 1.2.2; 29 found; start..end, strand, type, name):
      5..231     +  promoter       RSV promoter: Rous sarcoma virus enhancer/promoter
    232..412     +  LTR            5' LTR (truncated): truncated 5' long terminal repeat (LTR) from HIV-1
    459..584     +  misc_feature   HIV-1 Ψ: packaging signal of human immunodeficiency virus type 1
    568..931     +  CDS            HIV-1 gag (fragment): gag protein from human immunodeficiency virus 1; gag
   1077..1310    +  misc_feature   RRE: The Rev response element (RRE) of HIV-1 allows for Rev-dependent mRNA export from the nucleus to the cytoplasm.
   1687..1713    +  CDS            Rev (fragment): human immunodeficiency virus 1 (HIV-1) Rev protein; rev; enhances nuclear export of unspliced and incompletely spliced viral mRNAs
   1717..1957    +  promoter       U6 promoter: RNA polymerase III promoter for human U6 snRNA
   1987..2062    +  misc_RNA       gRNA scaffold: guide RNA scaffold for the Streptococcus pyogenes CRISPR/Cas9 system
   2110..2227    +  misc_feature   cPPT/CTS: central polypurine tract and central termination sequence of HIV-1
   2296..2507    +  promoter       EF-1α core promoter: core promoter for human elongation factor EF-1α
   2611..4212    +  CDS            Cas9(N): N-terminal portion of Streptococcus pyogenes Cas9 (Zetsche et al., 2015)
   4213..6711    +  CDS            Cas9(C): C-terminal portion of Streptococcus pyogenes Cas9 (Zetsche et al., 2015)
   6832..7230    +  CDS            BSD: blasticidin S deaminase; Aspergillus terreus BSD; confers resistance to blasticidin
   7246..7834    +  misc_feature   WPRE: woodchuck hepatitis virus posttranscriptional regulatory element
   7885..7904    +  misc_feature   cPPT/CTS (fragment): central polypurine tract and central termination sequence of HIV-1
   7906..8139    +  LTR            3' LTR (ΔU3): self-inactivating 3' long terminal repeat (LTR) from HIV-1
   8217..8338    +  polyA_signal   SV40 poly(A) signal: SV40 polyadenylation signal
   8378..8513    +  rep_origin     SV40 ori: SV40 origin of replication
   8534..8552    -  promoter       T7 promoter: promoter for bacteriophage T7 RNA polymerase
   8560..8715    +  CDS            lacZα (fragment): LacZα fragment of β-galactosidase; lacZ fragment
   8720..9148    +  rep_origin     f1 ori (sequence partly withheld): f1 bacteriophage origin of replication; arrow indicates direction of (+) strand synthesis
   9201..9305    +  promoter       AmpR promoter: bla
   9306..10166   +  CDS            AmpR: β-lactamase; bla; confers resistance to ampicillin, carbenicillin, and related antibiotics
  10337..10925   +  rep_origin     ori: high-copy-number ColE1/pMB1/pBR322/pUC origin of replication
  11108..11200   +  CDS            lacI (fragment): lac repressor; lacI; The lac repressor binds to the lac operator to inhibit transcription in E. coli. This inhibition can be relieved by adding lactose or isopropyl-β-D-thiogalactopyranoside (IPTG).
  11213..11234   +  protein_bind   CAP binding site: CAP binding activates transcription in the presence of cAMP. E. coli catabolite activator protein
  11249..11279   +  promoter       lac promoter: promoter for the E. coli lac operon
  11283..11305   +  protein_bind   lac operator (fragment): The lac repressor binds to the lac operator to inhibit transcription in E. coli. This inhibition can be relieved by adding lactose or isopropyl-β-D-thiogalactopyranoside (IPTG). lac repressor encoded by lacI
  11348..11366   +  promoter       T3 promoter: promoter for bacteriophage T3 RNA polymerase
