[The description below was written by a language model from this plasmid's Addgene catalogue record and pLannotate feature annotations shown in this document.]
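Description:
LentiCRISPR-B_sgRNA_DDX59 (pAVA3796) is an all-in-one lentiviral CRISPR plasmid built on the LentiCRISPR-B backbone, delivering Streptococcus pyogenes Cas9, a blasticidin resistance marker and a single guide RNA directed against human DDX59 (also known as OFD5 or ZNHIT5). In bacteria it is maintained as a high-copy plasmid through a ColE1/pUC-type origin with ampicillin selection via β-lactamase. The backbone also carries an f1 origin, an SV40 origin and poly(A) signal, and remnants of lac and T7/T3 promoter elements left over from the parental cloning vector. The annotated sequence is about 11.4 kb.

The viral portion has a third-generation, self-inactivating layout. An RSV promoter fused to a truncated HIV-1 5' LTR drives genomic RNA production in packaging cells, followed by the Ψ packaging signal with a gag fragment, the Rev response element for nuclear export, a cPPT/CTS, and a ΔU3 3' LTR that silences LTR promoter activity after integration.

Two expression units sit between the LTRs. A human U6 RNA polymerase III promoter transcribes the DDX59-targeting spacer, inserted by Gibson cloning, joined to the Cas9 guide RNA scaffold. Downstream, an EF-1α core promoter drives Cas9; the annotation splits its coding sequence into adjacent N- and C-terminal portions, but they form one contiguous reading frame. According to the catalogue entry, Cas9 is linked by a P2A peptide to blasticidin S deaminase, so both proteins arise from a single transcript, and a WPRE enhances its expression.

The construct is suited to transducing human cells, selecting integrants with blasticidin, and disrupting DDX59. It was deposited with a forward genetic study of human pathways acting on nuclear non-coding RNAs.
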