Addgene plasmid #239298: LentiCRISPR-B_sgRNA_DDX59 (pAVA3796)
Purpose: Lentiviral vector expressing Cas9-P2A-Blasticidin and an sgRNA targeting DDX59
Depositing lab: Andrei Alexandrov. Depositing organization: Clemson University. Publication: Identification of human pathways acting on nuclear non-coding RNAs using the Mirror forward genetic approach. Che R, Panah M, Mirani B, Knowles K, Ostapovich A, Majumdar D, Chen X, DeSimone J, White W, Noonan M, Luo H, Alexandrov A. Nat Commun. 2025 May 22;16(1):4741. doi: 10.1038/s41467-025-59998-3. PubMed 40399278.
Backbone
  Vector backbone: LentiCRISPR-B
  Vector type: Lentiviral, CRISPR
  Selectable markers: Blasticidin
Growth in bacteria
  Bacterial resistance: Ampicillin, 100 μg/mL
  Growth temperature: 37°C
  Growth strain: NEB Stable
  Copy number: High Copy
Gene/Insert
  Gene/Insert name: U6-driven sgRNA targeting DDX59
  gRNA/shRNA sequence: AGCTTGTCTCTCTATCTGAA
  Species: H. sapiens (human)
  Entrez Gene: DDX59 (a.k.a. OFD5, ZNHIT5)
  Cloning method: Gibson Cloning
  Sequencing primers: 5′ CGTGACGTAGAAAGTAATAATTTCTTGGGTAG
Terms and licenses: Academic/Nonprofit Terms; Industry Terms: Not Available to Industry
Depositor comments: Please visit https://doi.org/10.1101/2024.09.26.615073 for bioRxiv preprint.
How to cite: LentiCRISPR-B_sgRNA_DDX59 (pAVA3796) was a gift from Andrei Alexandrov (Addgene plasmid # 239298 ; http://n2t.net/addgene:239298 ; RRID:Addgene_239298)
